Addgene plasmid #114897: RGI5 X047_pECIA14
Purpose: Prey vector RGI5 X047_pECIA14 should be used with bait vector RGI5 X047_pECIA2.
Depositing lab: Youssef Belkhadir. Depositing organization: Gregor Mendel Institute of Molecular Plant Biology. Publication: An extracellular network of Arabidopsis leucine-rich repeat receptor kinases. Smakowska-Luzan E, Mott GA, Parys K, Stegmann M, Howton TC, Layeghifard M, Neuhold J, Lehner A, Kong J, Grunwald K, Weinberger N, Satbhai SB, Mayer D, Busch W, Madalinski M, Stolt-Bergner P, Provart NJ, Mukhtar MS, Zipfel C, Desveaux D, Guttman DS, Belkhadir Y. Nature. 2018 Jan 18;553(7688):342-346. doi: 10.1038/nature25184. Epub 2018 Jan 10. PubMed 29320478.
Backbone
  Vector backbone: pECIA14
  Backbone manufacturer: Chris Garcia (Addgene plasmid # 47051)
  Vector type: Insect Expression
Growth in bacteria
  Bacterial resistance: Ampicillin, 100 μg/mL
  Growth temperature: 37°C
  Growth strain: DH5alpha
  Copy number: High Copy
Gene/Insert
  Gene/Insert name: AT1G34110
  Species: A. thaliana (mustard weed)
  Entrez Gene: AT1G34110 (a.k.a. AT1G34110, F12G12.7, F12G12_7)
  Promoter: Metallothionein (Copper-Inducible)
  Cloning method: Ligation Independent Cloning
Terms and licenses: Academic/Nonprofit Terms; Industry Terms: Not Available to Industry
Depositor comments: Plasmid for secreted expression in Drosophila cell culture by induction via CuSO4. Insert is an extracellular domain of indicated LRR-RK, C-terminally tagged with Pentameric rat COMP helix, Alkaline Phosphatase (human, placental), Flag, and hexahistidine tags. Insert Protein Sequence: SSDGQALLSLKRPSPSLFSSWDPQDQTPCSWYGITCSADNRVISVSIPDTFLNLSSIPDLSSLSSLQFLNLSSTNLSGPIPPSFGKLTHLRLLDLSSNSLSGPIPSELGRLSTLQFLILNANKLSGSIPSQISNLFALQVLCLQDNLLNGSIPSSFGSLVSLQQFRLGGNTNLGGPIPAQLGFLKNLTTLGFAASGLSGSIPSTFGNLVNLQTLALYDTEISGTIPPQLGLCSELRNLYLHMNKLTGSIPKELGKLQKITSLLLWGNSLSGVIPPEISNCSSLVVFDVSANDLTGDIPGDLGKLVWLEQLQLSDNMFTGQIPWELSNCSSLIALQLDKNKLSGSIPSQIGNLKSLQSFFLWENSISGTIPSSFGNCTDLVALDLSRNKLTGRIPEELFSLKRLSKLLLLGNSLSGGLPKSVAKCQSLVRLRVGENQLSGQIPKEIGELQNLVFLDLYMNHFSGGLPYEISNITVLELLDVHNNYITGDIPAQLGNLVNLEQLDLSRNSFTGNIPLSFGNLSYLNKLILNNNLLTGQIPKSIKNLQKLTLLDLSYNSLSGEIPQELGQVTSLTINLDLSYNTFTGNIPETFSDLTQLQSLDLSSNSLHGDIKVLGSLTSLASLNISCNNFSGPIPSTPFFKTISTTSYLQNTNLCHSLDGITCSSHTGQNNGVKS
How to cite: RGI5 X047_pECIA14 was a gift from Youssef Belkhadir (Addgene plasmid # 114897 ; http://n2t.net/addgene:114897 ; RRID:Addgene_114897)
