[The description below was written by a language model from this plasmid's Addgene catalogue record and pLannotate feature annotations shown in this document.]
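Description:
RGI5 X047_pECIA14 is a 7.2 kb insect-cell expression plasmid built on the pECIA14 backbone and designed for secreted protein production in Drosophila cell culture. It is maintained in E. coli through a high-copy ColE1/pUC-type origin and selected with ampicillin via the β-lactamase gene. The remaining bacterial annotations (lac promoter and operator, and fragments of lacZα, lacI, rop and bom) are cloning-vector remnants with no apparent role in the construct's function. The record lists no selectable marker for insect cells.

The expression cassette is driven by the Drosophila metallothionein promoter, which is induced with copper sulfate, and is followed by an SV40 polyadenylation signal that the feature table annotates on the opposite strand. The insert, introduced by ligation-independent cloning, is the extracellular leucine-rich repeat domain of the Arabidopsis thaliana receptor kinase RGI5 (AT1G34110, also called RGFR5). It is fused at its C-terminus to the pentamerising coiled-coil helix of rat COMP, human placental alkaline phosphatase, a FLAG epitope and a hexahistidine tag. The His tag is stated by the depositor but not picked up in the feature table, and the secretion signal is likewise not annotated.

The COMP helix assembles the ectodomain into a pentamer, which would be expected to raise avidity so that weak extracellular interactions can be detected. Alkaline phosphatase offers an enzymatic readout, and the FLAG and His tags are available for detection or capture. This plasmid is the "prey" version and is meant to be paired with the corresponding pECIA2 "bait" vector. It belongs to a collection used to map pairwise interactions among the extracellular domains of Arabidopsis LRR receptor kinases.
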