Features (pLannotate 1.2.2; 18 found; start..end, strand, type, name):
     23..449     +  promoter       MT promoter: Drosophila metallothionein promoter
    509..2542    +  CDS            RGI5 (fragment): RGI5_ARATH - Also known as RGFR5 From Arabidopsis thaliana (Mouse-ear cress).
   2579..2758    +  CDS            Comp (fragment): COMP_RAT - Experimental evidence at protein level: Swiss-Prot protein existence level 1. May play a role in the structural integrity of cartilage via its interaction with other extracellular matrix proteins such as the collagens and fibronectin. Can mediate the interaction of chondrocytes with the cartilage extracellular matrix through interaction with cell surface integrin receptors. Could play a role in the pathogenesis of osteoarthritis. Potent suppressor of apoptosis in both primary chondrocytes and transformed cells. Suppresses apoptosis by blocking the activation of caspase-3 and by indu
   2746..4198    +  CDS            SEAP (fragment): secreted alkaline phosphatase from human placenta The natural enzyme has a C-terminal transmembrane sequence that is replaced by a GPI anchor.
   4235..4264    +  CDS            2xFLAG (fragment): two tandem FLAG® epitope tags
   4370..4504    -  polyA_signal   SV40 poly(A) signal: SV40 polyadenylation signal
   4527..4611    -  CDS            large T antigen (fragment): large T antigen from SV40 (simian virus 40)
   4611..4635    +  misc_feature   MCS (fragment): pUC18/19 multiple cloning site
   4672..4688    -  protein_bind   lac operator: The lac repressor binds to the lac operator to inhibit transcription in E. coli. This inhibition can be relieved by adding lactose or isopropyl-β-D-thiogalactopyranoside (IPTG). lac repressor encoded by lacI
   4696..4726    -  promoter       lac promoter: promoter for the E. coli lac operon
   4741..4762    -  protein_bind   CAP binding site: CAP binding activates transcription in the presence of cAMP. E. coli catabolite activator protein
   4775..4867    -  CDS            lacI (fragment): lac repressor; lacI; The lac repressor binds to the lac operator to inhibit transcription in E. coli. This inhibition can be relieved by adding lactose or isopropyl-β-D-thiogalactopyranoside (IPTG).
   5050..5638    -  rep_origin     ori: high-copy-number ColE1/pMB1/pBR322/pUC origin of replication
   5809..6669    -  CDS            AmpR: β-lactamase; bla; confers resistance to ampicillin, carbenicillin, and related antibiotics
   6670..6774    -  promoter       AmpR promoter: bla
   6869..6904    +  CDS            rop (fragment): Rop protein, which maintains plasmids at low copy number; rop
   7006..7105    +  misc_feature   bom (fragment): basis of mobility region from pBR322
   7111..21      -  CDS            lacZα (fragment) (across the origin): LacZα fragment of β-galactosidase; lacZ fragment
>Addgene plasmid #114897 | RGI5 X047_pECIA14 | addgene full sequence | sequence record 275978 | Addgene NGS Result
GTAAAACGACGGCCAGTGAATTAATTCGTTGCAGGACAGGATGTGGTGCCCGATGTGACTAGCTCTTTGC
TGCAGGCCGTCCTATCCTCTGGTTCCGATAAGAGACCCAGAACTCCGGCCCCCCACCGCCCACCGCCACC
CCCATACATATGTGGTACGCAAGTAAGAGTGCCTGCGCATGCCCCATGTGCCCCACCAAGAGCTTTGCAT
CCCATACAAGTCCCCAAAGTGGAGAACCGAACCAATTCTTCGCGGGCAGAACAAAAGCTTCTGCACACGT
CTCCACTCGAATTTGGAGCCGGCCGGCGTGTGCAAAAGAGGTGAATCGAACGAAAGACCCGTGTGTAAAG
CCGCGTTTCCAAAATGTATAAAACCGAGAGCATCTGGCCAATGTGCATCAGTTGTGGTCAGCAGCAAAAT
CAAGTGAATCATCTCAGTGCAACTAAAGGGGGGATCCGATCTCAATATGAAGTTATGCATATTACTGGCC
GTCGTGGCCTTTGTTGGCCTCTCGCTCGGGTCATCAGATGGCCAAGCTCTTCTCTCTCTCAAGAGACCAT
CACCATCACTCTTCTCTTCTTGGGACCCACAAGACCAGACACCATGTTCATGGTATGGCATTACATGTTC
TGCAGACAACAGAGTCATCTCTGTCTCTATCCCCGACACTTTCCTTAACCTGTCTTCAATCCCTGACCTC
TCTTCTCTCTCCTCTCTACAGTTCCTAAACCTCTCCTCCACCAACCTCTCTGGCCCAATCCCTCCTTCAT
TTGGAAAACTTACCCACCTAAGGCTTCTCGACCTTTCTTCAAACTCTCTCTCTGGTCCAATCCCATCAGA
GCTTGGTCGCCTCTCTACTCTCCAGTTCCTTATATTGAACGCCAACAAGCTCTCAGGTTCAATCCCTTCA
CAGATTTCGAATCTATTTGCCTTGCAAGTGCTTTGTCTTCAAGACAATCTGTTGAATGGTTCGATTCCTT
CAAGTTTTGGCTCTTTGGTCTCTCTTCAGCAGTTCAGACTTGGTGGTAACACTAATCTCGGAGGTCCTAT
CCCTGCTCAGCTAGGGTTTCTGAAAAATTTGACAACTCTAGGGTTTGCAGCAAGTGGTTTGTCAGGTTCA
ATCCCTTCCACATTTGGGAATTTGGTAAATTTGCAAACTTTGGCTCTGTATGACACTGAGATCTCTGGTA
CCATTCCTCCTCAACTGGGTTTGTGCTCAGAGCTCAGGAACTTGTATTTGCACATGAACAAGCTCACTGG
ATCAATCCCAAAGGAACTGGGTAAGCTCCAGAAGATCACTAGCTTGCTTCTATGGGGGAATTCTTTATCT
GGGGTCATCCCACCAGAGATTTCCAACTGTTCTTCCCTCGTGGTGTTTGATGTTTCAGCTAACGATCTAA
CTGGCGATATTCCTGGAGATTTGGGGAAGCTTGTTTGGTTGGAGCAGCTTCAGTTGTCTGATAATATGTT
TACCGGTCAGATTCCTTGGGAGTTAAGCAACTGTTCCAGCCTCATTGCTCTTCAGCTGGACAAGAACAAG
TTATCAGGCTCCATACCCTCACAAATTGGAAACCTCAAGTCTCTGCAGAGCTTTTTCTTGTGGGAGAACT
CAATTTCAGGAACAATTCCGTCTTCTTTTGGCAACTGCACAGACCTAGTGGCCCTGGACCTCTCTAGGAA
CAAGCTAACAGGAAGAATACCAGAAGAGCTCTTCAGTTTAAAGAGGCTCAGCAAACTTCTCCTTCTAGGG
AACTCCTTATCCGGTGGATTACCAAAGAGCGTAGCAAAATGCCAGTCGCTTGTGAGGCTAAGAGTCGGAG
AGAACCAACTCTCAGGTCAAATCCCTAAAGAGATAGGCGAGTTACAGAACCTGGTGTTTCTTGATCTCTA
CATGAACCATTTCTCCGGTGGGCTTCCTTACGAGATCTCTAACATCACTGTCCTTGAGCTCTTAGATGTC
CACAACAACTACATCACCGGAGATATTCCTGCTCAGTTGGGGAACCTTGTGAATCTAGAGCAGCTTGATT
TGAGCAGAAACAGCTTCACAGGAAACATACCGCTGAGTTTTGGGAACCTAAGCTACTTAAACAAGCTGAT
CCTCAACAACAATCTCCTCACTGGTCAAATCCCAAAATCTATCAAGAATCTACAAAAGCTTACACTTCTT
GATCTTAGCTACAACAGCTTATCCGGTGAAATCCCACAAGAACTCGGTCAAGTCACAAGCTTAACTATAA
ACCTCGACTTAAGCTACAACACCTTCACTGGAAACATCCCGGAAACCTTCTCCGACCTCACACAGCTACA
ATCACTCGACCTCTCAAGCAACTCGCTACACGGCGACATCAAAGTCCTCGGTTCACTCACAAGCCTAGCT
TCACTAAACATCTCCTGCAACAACTTCTCAGGTCCAATCCCATCAACACCATTCTTCAAAACAATCTCCA
CAACATCATACCTCCAAAACACAAACCTCTGCCATTCACTAGACGGCATCACTTGCTCATCACACACCGG
ACAAAACAACGGAGTAAAATCCCTGGAGGTGCTGTTCCAGGGACCAAGCGGCAATCCCGGCGGCGATCTG
GCCCCCCAGATGCTGCGCGAGCTGCAGGAGACCAATGCCGCCCTGCAGGACGTGCGCGAGCTGCTGCGCC
ACCGCGTGAAGGAGATCACCTTCCTGAAGAACACCGTGATGGAGTGCGACGCCTGCGGCATGCAGCCCTC
TAGAGGCTCCGGCTCCATCATCCCAGTTGAGGAGGAGAACCCGGACTTCTGGAACCGCGAGGCAGCCGAG
GCCCTGGGTGCCGCCAAGAAGCTGCAGCCTGCACAGACAGCCGCCAAGAACCTCATCATCTTCCTGGGCG
ATGGGATGGGGGTGTCTACGGTGACAGCTGCCAGGATCCTAAAAGGGCAGAAGAAGGACAAACTGGGGCC
TGAGATACCCCTGGCCATGGACCGCTTCCCATATGTGGCTCTGTCCAAGACATACAATGTAGACAAACAT
GTGCCAGACAGTGGAGCCACAGCCACGGCCTACCTGTGCGGGGTCAAGGGCAACTTCCAGACCATTGGCT
TGAGTGCAGCCGCCCGCTTTAACCAGTGCAACACGACACGCGGCAACGAGGTCATCTCCGTGATGAATCG
GGCCAAGAAAGCAGGGAAGTCAGTGGGAGTGGTAACCACCACACGAGTGCAGCACGCCTCGCCAGCCGGC
ACCTACGCCCACACGGTGAACCGCAACTGGTACTCGGACGCCGACGTGCCTGCCTCGGCCCGCCAGGAGG
GGTGCCAGGACATCGCTACGCAGCTCATCTCCAACATGGACATTGACGTGATCCTAGGTGGAGGCCGAAA
GTACATGTTTCGCATGGGAACCCCAGACCCTGAGTACCCAGATGACTACAGCCAAGGTGGGACCAGGCTG
GACGGGAAGAATCTGGTGCAGGAATGGCTGGCGAAGCGCCAGGGTGCCCGGTATGTGTGGAACCGCACTG
AGCTCATGCAGGCTTCCCTGGACCCGTCTGTGACCCATCTCATGGGTCTCTTTGAGCCTGGAGACATGAA
ATACGAGATCCACCGAGACTCCACACTGGACCCCTCCCTGATGGAGATGACAGAGGCTGCCCTGCGCCTG
CTGAGCAGGAACCCCCGCGGCTTCTTCCTCTTCGTGGAGGGTGGTCGCATCGACCATGGTCATCATGAAA
GCAGGGCTTACCGGGCACTGACTGAGACGATCATGTTCGACGACGCCATTGAGAGGGCGGGCCAGCTCAC
CAGCGAGGAGGACACGCTGAGCCTCGTCACTGCCGACCACTCCCACGTCTTCTCCTTCGGAGGCTACCCC
CTGCGAGGGAGCTCCATCTTCGGGCTGGCCCCTGGCAAGGCCCGGGACAGGAAGGCCTACACGGTCCTCC
TATACGGAAACGGTCCAGGCTATGTGCTCAAGGACGGCGCCCGGCCGGATGTTACCGAGAGCGAGAGCGG
GAGCCCCGAGTATCGGCAGCAGTCAGCAGTGCCCCTGGACGAAGAGACCCACGCAGGCGAGGACGTGGCG
GTGTTCGCGCGCGGCCCGCAGGCGCACCTGGTTCACGGCGTGCAGGAGCAGACCTTCATAGCGCACGTCA
TGGCCTTCGCCGCCTGCCTGGAGCCCTACACCGCCTGCGACCTGGCGCCCCCCGCCGGCACCACCGACGC
CGCGCACCCGGGTTCTAGAGGAAGCACCTCCGGCGATAACGATTACAAGGATGATGATGATAAGGCCAGC
GGCACCGGTCATCATCACCATCACCATTGAGTTTAAACCCGCTGATCAGCCTCGACTGTGCCTTCTAAGG
CCTGAGCTCGCTGATCAGCCTCGATCGAGGATCCAGACATGATAAGATACATTGATGAGTTTGGACAAAC
CACAACTAGAATGCAGTGAAAAAAATGCTTTATTTGTGAAATTTGTGATGCTATTGCTTTATTTGTAACC
ATTATAAGCTGCAATAAACAAGTTAACAACAACAATTGCATTCATTTTATGTTTCAGGTTCAGGGGGAGG
TGTGGGAGGTTTTTTAAAGCAAGTAAAACCTCTACAAATGTGGTATGGCTGATTATGATCAGTCGACCTG
CAGGCATGCAAGCTTGGCGTAATCATGGTCATAGCTGTTTCCTGTGTGAAATTGTTATCCGCTCACAATT
CCACACAACATACGAGCCGGAAGCATAAAGTGTAAAGCCTGGGGTGCCTAATGAGTGAGCTAACTCACAT
TAATTGCGTTGCGCTCACTGCCCGCTTTCCAGTCGGGAAACCTGTCGTGCCAGCTGCATTAATGAATCGG
CCAACGCGCGGGGAGAGGCGGTTTGCGTATTGGGCGCTCTTCCGCTTCCTCGCTCACTGACTCGCTGCGC
TCGGTCGTTCGGCTGCGGCGAGCGGTATCAGCTCACTCAAAGGCGGTAATACGGTTATCCACAGAATCAG
GGGATAACGCAGGAAAGAACATGTGAGCAAAAGGCCAGCAAAAGGCCAGGAACCGTAAAAAGGCCGCGTT
GCTGGCGTTTTTCCATAGGCTCCGCCCCCCTGACGAGCATCACAAAAATCGACGCTCAAGTCAGAGGTGG
CGAAACCCGACAGGACTATAAAGATACCAGGCGTTTCCCCCTGGAAGCTCCCTCGTGCGCTCTCCTGTTC
CGACCCTGCCGCTTACCGGATACCTGTCCGCCTTTCTCCCTTCGGGAAGCGTGGCGCTTTCTCATAGCTC
ACGCTGTAGGTATCTCAGTTCGGTGTAGGTCGTTCGCTCCAAGCTGGGCTGTGTGCACGAACCCCCCGTT
CAGCCCGACCGCTGCGCCTTATCCGGTAACTATCGTCTTGAGTCCAACCCGGTAAGACACGACTTATCGC
CACTGGCAGCAGCCACTGGTAACAGGATTAGCAGAGCGAGGTATGTAGGCGGTGCTACAGAGTTCTTGAA
GTGGTGGCCTAACTACGGCTACACTAGAAGAACAGTATTTGGTATCTGCGCTCTGCTGAAGCCAGTTACC
TTCGGAAAAAGAGTTGGTAGCTCTTGATCCGGCAAACAAACCACCGCTGGTAGCGGTGGTTTTTTTGTTT
GCAAGCAGCAGATTACGCGCAGAAAAAAAGGATCTCAAGAAGATCCTTTGATCTTTTCTACGGGGTCTGA
CGCTCAGTGGAACGAAAACTCACGTTAAGGGATTTTGGTCATGAGATTATCAAAAAGGATCTTCACCTAG
ATCCTTTTAAATTAAAAATGAAGTTTTAAATCAATCTAAAGTATATATGAGTAAACTTGGTCTGACAGTT
ACCAATGCTTAATCAGTGAGGCACCTATCTCAGCGATCTGTCTATTTCGTTCATCCATAGTTGCCTGACT
CCCCGTCGTGTAGATAACTACGATACGGGAGGGCTTACCATCTGGCCCCAGTGCTGCAATGATACCGCGA
GACCCACGCTCACCGGCTCCAGATTTATCAGCAATAAACCAGCCAGCCGGAAGGGCCGAGCGCAGAAGTG
GTCCTGCAACTTTATCCGCCTCCATCCAGTCTATTAATTGTTGCCGGGAAGCTAGAGTAAGTAGTTCGCC
AGTTAATAGTTTGCGCAACGTTGTTGCCATTGCTACAGGCATCGTGGTGTCACGCTCGTCGTTTGGTATG
GCTTCATTCAGCTCCGGTTCCCAACGATCAAGGCGAGTTACATGATCCCCCATGTTGTGCAAAAAAGCGG
TTAGCTCCTTCGGTCCTCCGATCGTTGTCAGAAGTAAGTTGGCCGCAGTGTTATCACTCATGGTTATGGC
AGCACTGCATAATTCTCTTACTGTCATGCCATCCGTAAGATGCTTTTCTGTGACTGGTGAGTACTCAACC
AAGTCATTCTGAGAATAGTGTATGCGGCGACCGAGTTGCTCTTGCCCGGCGTCAATACGGGATAATACCG
CGCCACATAGCAGAACTTTAAAAGTGCTCATCATTGGAAAACGTTCTTCGGGGCGAAAACTCTCAAGGAT
CTTACCGCTGTTGAGATCCAGTTCGATGTAACCCACTCGTGCACCCAACTGATCTTCAGCATCTTTTACT
TTCACCAGCGTTTCTGGGTGAGCAAAAACAGGAAGGCAAAATGCCGCAAAAAAGGGAATAAGGGCGACAC
GGAAATGTTGAATACTCATACTCTTCCTTTTTCAATATTATTGAAGCATTTATCAGGGTTATTGTCTCAT
GAGCGGATACATATTTGAATGTATTTAGAAAAATAAACAAATAGGGGTTCCGCGCACATTTCCCCGAAAA
GTGCCACCTGACGTCTAAGAAACCATTATTATCATGACATTAACCTATAAAAATAGGCGTATCACGAGGC
CCTTTCGTCTCGCGCGTTTCGGTGATGACGGTGAAAACCTCTGACACATGCAGCTCCCGGAGACGGTCAC
AGCTTGTCTGTAAGCGGATGCCGGGAGCAGACAAGCCCGTCAGGGCGCGTCAGCGGGTGTTGGCGGGTGT
CGGGGCTGGCTTAACTATGCGGCATCAGAGCAGATTGTACTGAGAGTGCACCATATGCGGTGTGAAATAC
CGCACAGATGCGTAAGGAGAAAATACCGCATCAGGCGCCATTCGCCATTCAGGCTGCGCAACTGTTGGGA
AGGGCGATCGGTGCGGGCCTCTTCGCTATTACGCCAGCTGGCGAAAGGGGGATGTGCTGCAAGGCGATTA
AGTTGGGTAACGCCAGGGTTTTCCCAGTCACGACGTT
